>Addgene plasmid #154264 | pRetroX-Tight_A-CREB_PGK-tdTomato | addgene full sequence | sequence record 306894 | Addgene NGS Result
GAGCCCTCCATGCGCACCTTGAAGCGCATGAACTCTTTGATGACCTCCTCGCCCTTGCTCACCATCTTGG
GCTGCAGGTCGAAAGGCCCGGAGATGAGGAAGAGGAGAACAGCGCGGCAGACGTGCGCTTTTGAAGCGTG
CAGAATGCCGGGCCTCCGGAGGACCTTCGGGCGCCCGCCCCGCCCCTGAGCCCGCCCCTGAGCCCGCCCC
CGGACCCACCCCTTCCCAGCCTCTGAGCCCAGAAAGCGAAGGAGCAAAGCTGCTATTGGCCGCTGCCCCA
AAGGCCTACCCGCTTCCATTGCTCAGCGGTGCTGTCCATCTGCACGAGACTAGTGAGACGTGCTACTTCC
ATTTGTCACGTCCTGCACGACGCGAGCTGCGGGGCGGGGGGGAACTTCCTGACTAGGGGAGGAGTAGAAG
GTGGCGCGAAGGGGCCACCAAAGAACGGAGCCGGTTGGCGCCTACCGGTGGATGTGGAATGTGTGCGAGG
CCAGAGGCCACTTGTGTAGCGCCAAGTGCCCAGCGGGGCTGCTAAAGCGCATGCTCCAGACTGCCTTGGG
AAAAGCGCCTCCCCTACCCGGTAGAATTCACGCGTTCGCGATCTAGAGCCGGCGCGGCCGCCTCTAGAAG
CTTGAATTAATCTGACTTGTGGCAGTAAAGGTCCTTAAGTGCTTTTAGCTCCTCAATCAATGTTTTGTTT
TGGTTTTCAAGCACTGCCACTCTGTTCTCGAGTTCTGCCAGTTCCTGCTCCAGCTCTTCGGCCTCTTTTT
CCAGCTCTTCGTTTTCACGGGCCAGTTCCTCAGCACGTTGTTCCAGGTCAGGATCCCGACCCATTTGCTG
TCCACCAGTCATGCTAGCCATATGCTTGTCATCGTCGTCCTTGTAGTCCATGGTGGGTGGCAGATCGATC
CTTCTCCAGGCGATCTGACGGTTCACTAAACGAGCTCTGCTTATATAGGCCTCCCACCGTACACGCCTAC
CTCGACATACGTTCTCTATCACTGATAGGGAGTAAACTCGACATACGTTCTCTATCACTGATAGGGATAA
ACTCGACATACGTTCTCTATCACTGATAGGGAGTAAACTCGACATACGTTCTCTATCACTGATAGGGAGT
AAACTCGACATACGTTCTCTATCACTGATAGGGAGTAAACTCGACATCGTTCTCTATCACTGATAGGGAG
TAAACTCGACATACGTTCTCTATCACTGATAGGGAGTAAACTCGAGTGAAGACGAAAGGGCCTCAGATCT
TCAATTCCGGCGCCTAGAGAAGGAGTGAGGGCTGGATAAAGGGAGGATCGAGGCGGGGTCGAACGAGGAG
GTTCAAGGGGGAGAGACGGGGCGGATGGAGGAAGAGGAGGCGGAGGCTTAGGGTGTACAAAGGGCTTGAC
CCAGGGAGGGGGGTCAAAAGCCAAGGCTTCCCAGGTCACGATGTAGGGGACCTGGTCTGGGTGTCCATGC
GGGCCAGGTGAAAAGACCTTGATCTTAACCTGGGTGATGAGGTCTCGGTTAAAGGTGCCGTCTCGCGGCC
ATCCGACGTTAAAGGTTGGCCATTCTGCAGAGCAGAAGGTAACCCAACGTCTCTTCTTGACATCTACCGA
CTGGTTGTGAGCGATCCGCTCGACATCTTTCCAGTGACCTAAGGTCAAACTTAAGGGAGTGGTAACAGTC
TGGCCCTAATTTTCAGACAAATACAGAAACACAGTCAGACAGAGACAACACAGAACGATGCTGCAGCGCT
GCAGCAGACAAGACGCGCGGCTTCGGTTCCAAACCGAAAGCAAAAATTCAGACGGAGGCGGGAACTGTTT
TAGGTTCTCGTCTCCTACCAGAACCACATATCCTGACGGGGTCGGATTCCACATCGACTCCCTTCCTCAG
GTCGGGCCACAAAAACGGCCCCCAAAGTCCCTGGGACGTCTCCCAGGGTTGCGGCCGGGTGTTCAGAACT
CGTCAGTTCCACCACGGGTCCGCCAGATACAGAGCTAGTTAGCTAACTAGTACAGACGCAGGCGCATAAC
ATCAAACATAGACACTAGACAATCGGACAGACACAGATAAGTTGCTGGCCAGCTTACCTCCCGGTGGTGG
GTCGGTGGTCCCTGGGCAGGGGTCTCCAAATCCCGGACGAGCCCCCAAATGAAAGACCCCCGTCGTGGGT
AGTCAATCACTCAGAGGAGACCCTCCCAAGGAACAGCGAGACCACGATTCGGATGCAAACAGCAAGAGGC
TTTATTGGGAATACGGGTACCCGGGCGACGCAGTCTATCGGAAGACTGGCGCGCCGAGTGAGGGGTTGTG
GGCTCTTTTATTGAGCTCTGCTTATATAGACCTCCCACCGTACACGCCTACCGCCCATTTGCGTCAATGG
GGCGGAGTTGTTACGACATTTTGGAAAGTCCCGTTGATTTTGGTGCCAAAACAAACTCCCATTGACGTCA
ATGGGGTGGAGACTTGGAAATCCCCGTGAGTCAAACCGCTATCCACGCCCATTGATGTACTGCCAAAACC
GCATCACCATGGTAATAGCGATGACTAATACGTAGATGTACTGCCAAGTAGGAAAGTCCCATAAGGTCAT
GTACTGGGCATAATGCCAGGCGGGCCATTTACCGTCATTGACGTCAATAGGGGGCGTACTTGGCATATGA
TACACTTGATGTACTGCCAAGTGGGCAGTTTACCGTAAATACTCCACCCATTGACGTCAATGGAAAGTCC
CTATTGGCGTTACTATGGGAACATACGTCATTATTGACGTCAATGGGCGGGGGTCGTTGGGCGGTCAGCC
AGGCGGGCCATTTACCGTAAGTTATGTAACGCGGAACTCCATATATGGGCTATGAACTAATGACCCCGTA
ATTGATTACTATTAATAACTAGTCAATAATCAATGTCAACATGGCGGTAATGTTGGACATGAGCCAATAT
AAATGTACATATTATGATATGGATACAACGTATGCAATGGCCAAGCTAATTCTTGAAGACGAAAGGGCCT
CGTGATACGCCTATTTTTATAGGTTAATGTCATGATAATAATGGTTTCTTAGACGTCAGGTGGCACTTTT
CGGGGAAATGTGCGCGGAACCCCTATTTGTTTATTTTTCTAAATACATTCAAATATGTATCCGCTCATGA
GACAATAACCCTGATAAATGCTTCAATAATATTGAAAAAGGAAGAGTATGAGTATTCAACATTTCCGTGT
CGCCCTTATTCCCTTTTTTGCGGCATTTTGCCTTCCTGTTTTTGCTCACCCAGAAACGCTGGTGAAAGTA
AAAGATGCTGAAGATCAGTTGGGTGCACGAGTGGGTTACATCGAACTGGATCTCAACAGCGGTAAGATCC
TTGAGAGTTTTCGCCCCGAAGAACGTTTTCCAATGATGAGCACTTTTAAAGTTCTGCTATGTGGCGCGGT
ATTATCCCGTGTTGACGCCGGGCAAGAGCAACTCGGTCGCCGCATACACTATTCTCAGAATGACTTGGTT
GAGTACTCACCAGTCACAGAAAAGCATCTTACGGATGGCATGACAGTAAGAGAATTATGCAGTGCTGCCA
TAACCATGAGTGATAACACTGCGGCCAACTTACTTCTGACAACGATCGGAGGACCGAAGGAGCTAACCGC
TTTTTTGCACAACATGGGGGATCATGTAACTCGCCTTGATCGTTGGGAACCGGAGCTGAATGAAGCCATA
CCAAACGACGAGCGTGACACCACGATGCCTGCAGCAATGGCAACAACGTTGCGCAAACTATTAACTGGCG
AACTACTTACTCTAGCTTCCCGGCAACAATTAATAGACTGGATGGAGGCGGATAAAGTTGCAGGACCACT
TCTGCGCTCGGCCCTTCCGGCTGGCTGGTTTATTGCTGATAAATCTGGAGCCGGTGAGCGTGGGTCTCGC
GGTATCATTGCAGCACTGGGGCCAGATGGTAAGCCCTCCCGTATCGTAGTTATCTACACGACGGGGAGTC
AGGCAACTATGGATGAACGAAATAGACAGATCGCTGAGATAGGTGCCTCACTGATTAAGCATTGGTAACT
GTCAGACCAAGTTTACTCATATATACTTTAGATTGATTTAAAACTTCATTTTTAATTTAAAAGGATCTAG
GTGAAGATCCTTTTTGATAATCTCATGACCAAAATCCCTTAACGTGAGTTTTCGTTCCACTGAGCGTCAG
ACCCCGTAGAAAAGATCAAAGGATCTTCTTGAGATCCTTTTTTTCTGCGCGTAATCTGCTGCTTGCAAAC
AAAAAAACCACCGCTACCAGCGGTGGTTTGTTTGCCGGATCAAGAGCTACCAACTCTTTTTCCGAAGGTA
ACTGGCTTCAGCAGAGCGCAGATACCAAATACTGTCCTTCTAGTGTAGCCGTAGTTAGGCCACCACTTCA
AGAACTCTGTAGCACCGCCTACATACCTCGCTCTGCTAATCCTGTTACCAGTGGCTGCTGCCAGTGGCGA
TAAGTCGTGTCTTACCGGGTTGGACTCAAGACGATAGTTACCGGATAAGGCGCAGCGGTCGGGCTGAACG
GGGGGTTCGTGCACACAGCCCAGCTTGGAGCGAACGACCTACACCGAACTGAGATACCTACAGCGTGAGC
TATGAGAAAGCGCCACGCTTCCCGAAGGGAGAAAGGCGGACAGGTATCCGGTAAGCGGCAGGGTCGGAAC
AGGAGAGCGCACGAGGGAGCTTCCAGGGGGAAACGCCTGGTATCTTTATAGTCCTGTCGGGTTTCGCCAC
CTCTGACTTGAGCGTCGATTTTTGTGATGCTCGTCAGGGGGGCGGAGCCTATGGAAAAACGCCAGCAACG
CGGCCTTTTTACGGTTCCTGGCCTTTTGCTGGCCTTTTGCTCACATGTTCTTTCCTGCGTTATCCCCTGA
TTCTGTGGATAACCGTATTACCGCCTTTGAGTGAGCTGATACCGCTCGCCGCAGCCGAACGACCGAGCGC
AGCGAGTCAGTGAGCGAGGAAGCGGAAGAGCGCCTGATGCGGTATTTTCTCCTTACGCATCTGTGCGGTA
TTTCACACCGCATATGGTGCACTCTCAGTACAATCTGCTCTGATGCCGCATAGTTAAGCCAGTAAGCTTT
TTGCAAAAGCCTAGGCCTCCAAAAAAGCCTCCTCACTACTTCTGGAATAGCTCAGAGGCCGAGGCGGCCT
CGGCCTCTGCATAAATAAAAAAAATTAGTCAGCCATGGGGCGGAGAATGGGCGGAACTGGGCGGAGTTAG
GGGCGGGATGGGCGGAGTTAGGGGCGGGACTATGGTTGCTGACTAATTGAGATGCATGCTTTGCATACTT
CTGCCTGCTGGGGAGCCTGGGGACTTTCCACACCTGGTTGCTGACTAATTGAGATGCATGCTTTGCATAC
TTCTGCCTGCTGGGGAGCCTGGGGACTTTCCACACCCTAACTGACACACATTCCACAGCCGGATCTACAC
TCCGCTATCGCTACGTGACTGGGTCATGGCTGCGCCCCGACACCCGCCAACACCCGCTGACGCGCCCTGA
CGGGCTTGTCTGCTCCCGGCATCCGCTTACAGACAAGCTGTGACCGTCTCCGGGAGCTGCATGTGTCAGA
GGTTTTCACCGTCATCACCGAAACGCGCGAGGCAGCCAGCTTACCTCCCGGTGGTGGGTCGGTGGTCCCT
GGGCAGGGGTCTCCCGATCCCGGACGAGCCCCCAAATGAAAGACCCCCGCTGACGGGTAGTCAATCACTC
AGAGGAGACCCTCCCAAGGAACAGCGAGACCACAAGTCGGATGCAACTGCAAGAGGGTTTATTGGATACA
CGGGTACCCGGGCGACTCAGTCAATCGGAGGACTGGCGCCCCGAGTGAGGGGTTGTGGGCTCTTTTATTG
AGCTCGGGGAGCAGAAGCGCGCGAACAGAAGCGAGAAGCGAACTGATTGGTTAGTTCAAATAAGGCACAG
GGTCATTTCAGGTCCTTGGGGCACCCTGGAAACATCTGATGGTTCTCTAGGGTCGACCCTGTTCCATCTG
TTCCTGACCTTGATCTGAACTTCTCTATTCTCAGTTATGTATTTTTCCATGCCTTGCAAAATGGCGTTAC
TTAAGCTAGCTTGCCAAACCTACAGGTGGGGTCTTTCATTCCCCCCTTTTTCTGGAGACTAAATAAAATC
TTTTATTTTATCTATGGCTCGTACTCTATAGGCTTCAGCTGGTGATATTGTTGAGTCAAAACTAGAGCCT
GGACCACTGATATCTCACTTGTACAGCTCGTCCATGCCGTACAGGAACAGGTGGTGGCGGCCCTCGGAGC
GCTCGTACTGTTCCACGATGGTGTAGTCCTCGTTGTGGGAGGTGATGTCCAGCTTGGTGTCCACGTAGTA
GTAGCCGGGCAGTTGCACGGGCTTCTTGGCCATGTAGATGGTCTTGAACTCCACCAGGTAGTGGCCGCCG
TCCTTCAGCTTCAGGGCCTGGTGGATCTCGCCCTTCAGCACGCCGTCGCGGGGGTACAGGCGCTCGGTGG
AGGCCTCCCAGCCCATGGTCTTCTTCTGCATTACGGGGCCGTCGGGGGGGAAGTTGGTGCCGCGCATCTT
CACCTTGTAGATCAGCGTGCCGTCCTGCAGGGAGGAGTCCTGGGTCACGGTCACCAGACCGCCGTCCTCG
AAGTTCATCACGCGCTCCCACTTGAAGCCCTCGGGGAAGGACAGCTTCTTGTAATCGGGGATGTCGGCGG
GGTGCTTCACGTACGCCTTGGAGCCGTACATGAACTGGGGGGACAGGATGTCCCAGGCGAAGGGCAGGGG
GCCGCCCTTGGTCACCTTCAGCTTGGCGGTCTGGGTGCCCTCGTAGGGGCGGCCCTCGCCCTCGCCCTCG
ATCTCGAACTCGTGGCCGTTCATG
Features (pLannotate 1.2.2; 20 found; start..end, strand, type, name):
     80..579     -  promoter       PGK promoter: mouse phosphoglycerate kinase 1 promoter
    640..702     -  CDS            CREB1 (fragment): CREB1_BOVIN - Also known as CREB, CREB2. Experimental evidence at protein level: Swiss-Prot protein existence level 1. Phosphorylation-dependent transcription factor that stimulates transcription upon binding to the DNA cAMP response element (CRE), a sequence present in many viral and cellular promoters. Transcription activation is enhanced by the TORC coactivators which act independently of Ser-117 phosphorylation. Involved in different cellular processes including the synchronization of circadian rhythmicity and the differentiation of adipose cells. From Bos taurus (Bovine).
    829..861     -  CDS            T7 tag (gene 10 leader): leader peptide from bacteriophage T7 gene 10 promotes efficient translation in E. coli
    865..885     -  CDS            FLAG (fragment): FLAG® epitope tag, followed by an enterokinase cleavage site
    919..1233    -  promoter       tight TRE promoter: Tet-responsive promoter PTight, consisting of seven tet operator sequences followed by the minimal CMV promoter
   1269..1685    -  CDS            gag (truncated): truncated Moloney murine leukemia virus (MMLV) gag gene lacking the start codon
   1752..2026    -  misc_feature   MESV Ψ (fragment): packaging signal of murine embryonic stem cell virus
   2148..2323    -  LTR            5' LTR (truncated): truncated long terminal repeat from Moloney murine sarcoma virus
   2324..2527    -  promoter       CMV promoter: human cytomegalovirus (CMV) immediate early promoter
   2528..2907    -  enhancer       CMV enhancer: human cytomegalovirus immediate early enhancer
   3093..3197    +  promoter       AmpR promoter: bla
   3198..4058    +  CDS            AmpR: β-lactamase; bla; confers resistance to ampicillin, carbenicillin, and related antibiotics
   4229..4817    +  rep_origin     ori: high-copy-number ColE1/pMB1/pBR322/pUC origin of replication
   5003..5104    -  misc_feature   bom (fragment): basis of mobility region from pBR322
   5110..5439    -  promoter       SV40 promoter: SV40 enhancer and early promoter
   5456..5494    -  misc_feature   bom (fragment): basis of mobility region from pBR322
   5596..5636    -  CDS            rop (fragment): Rop protein, which maintains plasmids at low copy number; rop
   5705..6130    -  LTR            3' LTR (ΔU3): self-inactivating 3' long terminal repeat (LTR) from Moloney murine leukemia virus
   6172..6244    -  CDS            env (fragment): murine leukemia virus gPr80 envelope polyprotein precursor; env; proteolytically cleaved into gp70SU and p15TM subunits
   6248..65      -  CDS            dTomato (across the origin): dTomato is a basic (constitutively fluorescent) orange fluorescent protein published in 2004, derived from Discosoma sp.. It is reported to be a somewhat slowly-maturing dimer with low acid sensitivity.
