[The description below was written by a language model from this plasmid's Addgene catalogue record and pLannotate feature annotations shown in this document.]
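Description:
pRetroX-Tight_A-CREB_PGK-tdTomato is a self-inactivating gammaretroviral (MMLV-type) vector for doxycycline/tetracycline-inducible expression of A-CREB, a dominant-negative form of human CREB, in mammalian cells. It is built on a custom pRetroX-Tight-MCS_PGK-tdTomato backbone and is propagated in E. coli as a high-copy plasmid through a ColE1/pUC-type origin with ampicillin selection (AmpR). Fragments of bom and rop and an SV40 enhancer/early promoter are also annotated in the backbone.

The viral unit begins with a hybrid 5' end in which the CMV enhancer and promoter are fused to a truncated LTR, which drives genomic RNA production in packaging cells. This is followed by a packaging signal (Ψ) and a truncated, start-codon-less gag region that supports encapsidation. The ΔU3 3' LTR inactivates LTR promoter activity after integration, so expression depends on the internal promoters. The first is the tight TRE promoter (seven tet operators plus a minimal CMV promoter), which controls the A-CREB insert cloned between NotI and MluI. The annotation shows FLAG and T7 gene 10 leader tags at the N-terminal end, followed by a short CREB1-matching fragment. Downstream, a mouse PGK promoter constitutively drives the tomato reporter (annotated as dTomato, consistent with the tandem-dimer tdTomato in the name), marking transduced cells. No tet transactivator is encoded, so induction requires one supplied separately.

The sequenced record is 6,884 nt, whereas the catalogue lists 7,611 bp. The record does not explain the difference, so the feature table may not cover the full construct.
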