Addgene plasmid #154264: pRetroX-Tight_A-CREB_PGK-tdTomato
Purpose: Dox/Tet-inducible expression of dominant negative CREB (A-CREB) in mammalian cells.
Depositing lab: Antonio Amelio. Depositing organization: University of North Carolina at Chapel Hill. Publication: CRTC1/MAML2 directs a PGC-1alpha-IGF-1 circuit that confers vulnerability to PPARgamma inhibition. Musicant AM, Parag-Sharma K, Gong W, Sengupta M, Chatterjee A, Henry EC, Tsai YH, Hayward MC, Sheth S, Betancourt R, Hackman TG, Padilla RJ, Parker JS, Giudice J, Flaveny CA, Hayes DN, Amelio AL. Cell Rep. 2021 Feb 23;34(8):108768. doi: 10.1016/j.celrep.2021.108768. PubMed 33626346.
Backbone
  Vector backbone: pRetroX-Tight-MCS_PGK-tdTomato
  Backbone manufacturer: custom (Amelio Lab)
  Backbone size w/o insert (bp): 7327
  Total vector size (bp): 7611
  Vector type: Mammalian Expression
Growth in bacteria
  Bacterial resistance: Ampicillin, 100 μg/mL
  Growth temperature: 37°C
  Growth strain: NEB Stable
  Copy number: High Copy
Gene/Insert
  Gene/Insert name: dominant negative CREB (alt name: A-CREB)
  Species: H. sapiens (human)
  Promoter: Tight/tetO
  Cloning method: Restriction Enzyme; 5′ cloning site NotI (not destroyed); 3′ cloning site MluI (not destroyed)
  Sequencing primers: 5′ PGK reverse
Terms and licenses: Academic/Nonprofit Terms; Industry Terms: Not Available to Industry
How to cite: pRetroX-Tight_A-CREB_PGK-tdTomato was a gift from Antonio Amelio (Addgene plasmid # 154264 ; http://n2t.net/addgene:154264 ; RRID:Addgene_154264)
